Addgene plasmid #202300: plYJP067-Pttg
Purpose: PTtg-YFP plasmid for LPattB2 integration
Depositing lab: Christopher Voigt. Depositing organization: Massachusetts Institute of Technology. Publication: Redesign of an Escherichia coli Nissle treatment for phenylketonuria using insulated genomic landing pads and genetic circuits to reduce burden. Triassi AJ, Fields BD, Monahan CE, Means JM, Park Y, Doosthosseini H, Padmakumar JP, Isabella VM, Voigt CA. Cell Syst. 2023 Jun 21;14(6):512-524.e12. doi: 10.1016/j.cels.2023.05.004. PubMed 37348465.
Backbone
  Vector backbone: R6K
  Vector type: Bacterial Expression
Growth in bacteria
  Bacterial resistance: Kanamycin, 50 μg/mL
  Growth temperature: 37°C
  Growth strain: Pir1
  Copy number: Low Copy
Gene/Insert
  Gene/Insert name: PTtg-YFP
  Species: Synthetic
  Cloning method: Restriction Enzyme; 5′ cloning site unknown (unknown if destroyed)
Terms and licenses: Academic/Nonprofit Terms; Industry Terms: Not Available to Industry
How to cite: plYJP067-Pttg was a gift from Christopher Voigt (Addgene plasmid # 202300 ; http://n2t.net/addgene:202300 ; RRID:Addgene_202300)
