[The description below was written by a language model from this plasmid's Addgene catalogue record and pLannotate feature annotations shown in this document.]
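Description:
plYJP067-Pttg is a small (about 2.8 kb) synthetic bacterial plasmid built on an R6K backbone and designed as an integration donor rather than a stably maintained expression vector. Its only complete origin is the R6K γ ori, which fires only when the pi initiator protein is supplied in trans, so the plasmid is propagated at low copy in a pir-expressing E. coli host (Pir1) and cannot replicate in ordinary strains. This conditional replication is what makes such plasmids useful for selecting chromosomal insertion events. Selection is by kanamycin, through an aph(3')-Ia KanR gene driven by the bla (AmpR) promoter and followed by the phage lambda t0 terminator. The short RSF ori and bom annotations are fragments and are probably incidental sequence matches rather than functional elements.

The payload is a PTtg-YFP reporter cassette. The PTtg promoter itself is not annotated in the feature table, but it presumably lies in the region upstream of the sTRSV hammerhead ribozyme. That ribozyme serves as an insulator that cleaves the 5′ leader of the transcript, so that reporter translation is less dependent on the promoter context. It is followed by the EYFP coding sequence as the fluorescent readout. According to the record, the plasmid is intended for integration at LPattB2, a genomic landing-pad attachment site. The corresponding attachment site on the plasmid is not annotated, and the integrase used is not stated. A single FRT site sits between the marker and the reporter, which would suit FLP-mediated removal of the backbone and marker after integration if a partner FRT is present in the landing pad, though the record does not confirm this. The associated work concerns insulated landing pads and genetic circuits in E. coli Nissle, where this construct would serve to characterise PTtg promoter activity from the chromosome.
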