Features (pLannotate 1.2.2; 9 found; start..end, strand, type, name):
    151..210     -  rep_origin     RSF ori (fragment): Plasmids containing the RSF 1030 origin of replication can be propagated in E. coli cells that contain additional plasmids with compatible origins.
    270..658     -  rep_origin     R6K γ ori: γ replication origin from E. coli plasmid R6K; requires the R6K initiator protein pi for replication
    701..795     -  terminator     lambda t0 terminator: transcription terminator from phage lambda
    806..1621    -  CDS            KanR: aminoglycoside phosphotransferase; aph(3')-Ia; confers resistance to kanamycin in bacteria or G418 (Geneticin®) in eukaryotes
   1622..1713    -  promoter       AmpR promoter: bla
   1765..1812    +  protein_bind   FRT: FLP-mediated recombination occurs in the 8-bp core sequence TCTAGAAA (Turan and Bode, 2011). FLP recombinase from the Saccharomyces cerevisiae 2μ plasmid
   1859..1880    +  misc_feature   bom (fragment): basis of mobility region from pBR322
   1961..2010    +  misc_RNA       sTRSV HHRz: hammerhead ribozyme from the tobacco ringspot virus satellite RNA (Khvorova et al., 2003)
   2060..2779    +  CDS            EYFP: enhanced YFP mammalian codon-optimized
>Addgene plasmid #202300 | plYJP067-Pttg | addgene full sequence | sequence record 408085 | Addgene NGS Result
TCGCCCGAGAACTTCTGCAAGGCACTGCTCTTGGCTGGAAACACAGAAAAAAGCCCGCACCTGACAGTGC
GGGCTTTTTTTTTCGACCAAAGGCTCGGTACCAAATTCCAGAAAAGACACCCGAAAGGGTGTTTTTTCGT
TTTGGTCCAGGCGGTAATACGGTTATCCACAGAATCCGGGGATAACGCAGGAAAGAACATGTGAGCAAAA
GGCCAGCAAAAGGCCAGGAACCGTAAAAATGATTCGCACGGGCCCATGGCTAATTCCCATGTCAGCCGTT
AAGTGTTCCTGTGTCACTCAAAATTGCTTTGAGAGGCTCTAAGGGCTTCTCAGTGCGTTACATCCCTGGC
TTGTTGTCCACAACCGTTAAACCTTAAAAGCTTTAAAAGCCTTATATATTCTTTTTTTTCTTATAAAACT
TAAAACCTTAGAGGCTATTTAAGTTGCTGATTTATATTAATTTTATTGTTCAAACATGAGAGCTTAGTAC
GTGAAACATGAGAGCTTAGTACGTTAGCCATGAGAGCTTAGTACGTTAGCCATGAGGGTTTAGTTCGTTA
AACATGAGAGCTTAGTACGTTAAACATGAGAGCTTAGTACGTGAAACATGAGAGCTTAGTACGTACTATC
AACAGGTTGAACTGCTGATCTTCAGATCCTCTACGCCGGACGCATCGTGGCCGGATCTTCTTGTGCTTGG
ATTCTCACCAATAAAAAACGCCCGGCGGCAACCGAGCGTTCTGAACAAATCCAGATGGAGTTCTGAGGTC
ATTACTGGATCTATCAACAGGAGTCCAAGCGAGCTTTAGAAAAACTCATCGAGCATCAAATGAAACTGCA
ATTTATTCATATCAGGATTATCAATACCATATTTTTGAAAAAGCCGTTTCTGTAATGAAGGAGAAAACTC
ACCGAGGCAGTTCCATAGGATGGCAAGATCCTGGTATCGGTCTGCGATTCCGACTCGTCCAACATCAATA
CAACCTATTAATTTCCCCTCGTCAAAAATAAGGTTATCAAGTGAGAAATCACCATGAGTGACGACTGAAT
CCGGTGAGAATGGCAAAAGTTTATGCATTTCTTTCCAGACTTGTTCAACAGGCCAGCCATTACGCTCGTC
ATCAAAATCACTCGCATCAACCAAACCGTTATTCATTCGTGATTGCGCCTGAGCGAGACGAAATACGCGG
TCGCTGTTAAAAGGACAATTACAAACAGGAATCGAATGCAACCGGCGCAGGAACACTGCCAGCGCATCAA
CAATATTTTCACCTGAATCAGGATATTCTTCTAATACCTGGAATGCTGTTTTCCCGGGGATCGCAGTGGT
GAGTAACCATGCATCATCAGGAGTACGGATAAAATGCTTGATGGTCGGAAGAGGCATAAATTCCGTCAGC
CAGTTTAGTCTGACCATCTCATCTGTAACATCATTGGCAACGCTACCTTTGCCATGTTTCAGAAACAACT
CTGGCGCATCGGGCTTCCCATACAATCGATAGATTGTCGCACCTGATTGCCCGACATTATCGCGAGCCCA
TTTATACCCATATAAATCAGCATCCATGTTGGAATTTAATCGCGGCCTAGAGCAAGACGTTTCCCGTTGA
ATATGGCTCATACTCTTCCTTTTTCAATATTATTGAAGCATTTATCAGGGTTATTGTCTCATGAGCGGAT
ACATATTTGAATGTATTTAGAAAAATAAACAAATAGGCATGGTCTAAGAAACCATTATTATCATGACATT
AACCTATAAAAATAGAAGTTCCTATTCCGAAGTTCCTATTCTCTAGAAAGTATAGGAACTTCGGATCCGA
ATTCGAGCTCCGTCGACACTAGTGCGGCCGCACTCGAGGGCATCAGAGCAGATTGTACTGGAAGACCAGG
AGTACGCTGCCACGTGTCACCCAGCAGTATTTACAAACAACCATGAATGTAAGTATATTCCTTAGCAAAG
CTGTCACCGGATGTGCTTTCCGGTCTGATGAGTCCGTGAGGACGAAACAGCCTCTACAAATAATTTTGTT
TAATACTAGAGAAAGAGGAGAAATACTAGATGGTGAGCAAGGGCGAGGAGCTGTTCACCGGGGTGGTGCC
CATCCTGGTCGAGCTGGACGGCGACGTAAACGGCCACAAGTTCAGCGTGTCCGGCGAGGGCGAGGGCGAT
GCCACCTACGGCAAGCTGACCCTGAAGTTCATCTGCACCACAGGCAAGCTGCCCGTGCCCTGGCCCACCC
TCGTGACCACCTTCGGCTACGGCCTGCAATGCTTCGCCCGCTACCCCGACCACATGAAGCTGCACGACTT
CTTCAAGTCCGCCATGCCCGAAGGCTACGTCCAGGAGCGCACCATCTTCTTCAAGGACGACGGCAACTAC
AAGACCCGCGCCGAGGTGAAGTTCGAGGGCGACACCCTGGTGAACCGCATCGAGCTGAAGGGCATCGACT
TCAAGGAGGACGGCAACATCCTGGGGCACAAGCTGGAGTACAACTACAACAGCCACAACGTCTATATCAT
GGCCGACAAGCAGAAGAACGGCATCAAGGTGAACTTCAAGATCCGCCACAACATCGAGGACGGCAGCGTG
CAGCTCGCCGACCACTACCAGCAGAACACCCCAATCGGCGACGGCCCCGTGCTGCTGCCCGACAACCACT
ACCTTAGCTACCAGTCCGCCCTGAGCAAAGACCCCAACGAGAAGCGCGATCACATGGTCCTGCTGGAGTT
CGTGACCGCCGCCGGGATCACTCTCGGCATGGACGAGCTGTACAAGTAAGCTCATGTATGTGTCTACGCG
AGATTC
